Addgene plasmid #15807: pDEST17-UbE2S
Depositing lab: Wade Harper. Depositing organization: Harvard Medical School. Publication: Dual E1 activation systems for ubiquitin differentially regulate E2 enzyme charging. Jin J, Li X, Gygi SP, Harper JW. Nature. 2007 Jun 28. 447(7148):1135-8. 10.1038/nature05902 PubMed 17597759.
Backbone
  Vector backbone: pDEST17
  Backbone manufacturer: Invitrogen
  Backbone size w/o insert (bp): 4900
  Vector type: Bacterial Expression
Growth in bacteria
  Bacterial resistance: Ampicillin, 100 μg/mL
  Growth temperature: 37°C
  Growth strain: DH5alpha
  Copy number: Low Copy
Gene/Insert
  Gene/Insert name: Ubiquitin conjugating enzyme UbE2S (alt name: UbE2S)
  Species: H. sapiens (human)
  Insert size (bp): 669
  GenBank ID: NM_014501
  Entrez Gene: UBE2S (a.k.a. E2-EPF, E2EPF, EPF5)
  Tag / fusion protein: His (N terminal on backbone)
  Cloning method: Gateway Cloning
  Sequencing primers: 5′ T7
Terms and licenses: Academic/Nonprofit Terms; Industry Terms: Not Available to Industry
How to cite: pDEST17-UbE2S was a gift from Wade Harper (Addgene plasmid # 15807 ; http://n2t.net/addgene:15807 ; RRID:Addgene_15807)
