[The description below was written by a language model from this plasmid's Addgene catalogue record and pLannotate feature annotations shown in this document.]
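Description:
pDEST17-UbE2S is a bacterial expression plasmid carrying the human ubiquitin-conjugating enzyme UBE2S (also called E2-EPF), introduced by Gateway recombination into what the catalogue lists as the Invitrogen pDEST17 destination vector. The coding sequence of about 670 bp sits between attB1 and attB2 sites, the scars left by an LR reaction. It is transcribed from a bacteriophage T7 promoter with the T7 gene 10 ribosome binding site upstream and a T7 terminator downstream, so expression requires an E. coli host that supplies T7 RNA polymerase. The catalogue records an N-terminal His tag contributed by the backbone. Selection is by ampicillin through the bla gene and its own promoter, and replication relies on a ColE1/pMB1-type origin. An f1 phage origin is also present.

The sequenced record and the catalogue entry do not match in every respect. The full sequence is 3,658 nt, shorter than expected from a 4,900 bp backbone plus insert. The annotated leader also contains a T7 gene 10 leader tag and an Xpress epitope with an enterokinase site, downstream of a short fragment matched to a 6xHis-containing composite tag. These elements, along with the f1 ori and the small lacZα and lacI fragments, are more than the simple His leader the catalogue describes, so the actual backbone may differ from standard pDEST17. The origin is annotated as a high-copy type, whereas the catalogue lists the plasmid as low copy.

The construct is suited to producing tagged recombinant UBE2S in E. coli for affinity purification. This fits the associated study of how ubiquitin E1 activating enzymes charge different E2 enzymes. UBE2S itself is known for extending Lys-11-linked polyubiquitin chains on substrates of the anaphase-promoting complex.
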