Features (pLannotate 1.2.2; 16 found; start..end, strand, type, name):
      1..19      +  promoter       T7 promoter: promoter for bacteriophage T7 RNA polymerase
     51..73      +  RBS            RBS: efficient ribosome binding site from bacteriophage T7 gene 10 (Olins and Rangwala, 1989)
     93..113     +  CDS            capTEV™ (fragment): composite tag for in vivo biotinylation, TEV protease cleavage, and 6xHis tagging
    114..146     +  CDS            T7 tag (gene 10 leader): leader peptide from bacteriophage T7 gene 10 promotes efficient translation in E. coli
    150..173     +  CDS            Xpress™ tag: Xpress™ epitope tag, including an enterokinase recognition and cleavage site
    201..225     +  protein_bind   attB1: mutant version of attB; recombination site for the Gateway® BP reaction BP Clonase™
    246..911     +  CDS            UBE2S: UBE2S_HUMAN - Also known as E2EPF. Experimental evidence at protein level: Swiss-Prot protein existence level 1. Accepts ubiquitin from the E1 complex and catalyzes its covalent attachment to other proteins (PubMed:22496338). Catalyzes 'Lys-11'-linked polyubiquitination. Acts as an essential factor of the anaphase promoting complex/cyclosome (APC/C), a cell cycle-regulated ubiquitin ligase that controls progression through mitosis. Acts by specifically elongating 'Lys-11'-linked polyubiquitin chains initiated by the E2 enzyme UBE2C/UBCH10 on APC/C substrates, enhancing the degradation of APC/C
    937..961     -  protein_bind   attB2: mutant version of attB; recombination site for the Gateway® BP reaction BP Clonase™
    997..1046    +  CDS            SET1 (fragment): solubility-enhancement tag derived from T7 phage gene 10B
   1054..1101    +  terminator     T7 terminator: transcription terminator for bacteriophage T7 RNA polymerase
   1127..1193    +  CDS            lacZα (fragment): LacZα fragment of β-galactosidase; lacZ fragment
   1198..1626    +  rep_origin     f1 ori (sequence partly withheld): f1 bacteriophage origin of replication; arrow indicates direction of (+) strand synthesis
   1679..1783    +  promoter       AmpR promoter: bla
   1784..2644    +  CDS            AmpR: β-lactamase; bla; confers resistance to ampicillin, carbenicillin, and related antibiotics
   2815..3403    +  rep_origin     ori: high-copy-number ColE1/pMB1/pBR322/pUC origin of replication
   3586..3639    +  CDS            lacI (fragment): lac repressor; lacI; The lac repressor binds to the lac operator to inhibit transcription in E. coli. This inhibition can be relieved by adding lactose or isopropyl-β-D-thiogalactopyranoside (IPTG).
>Addgene plasmid #15807 | pDEST17-UbE2S | addgene full sequence | sequence record 342236 | Addgene NGS Result
TAATACGACTCACTATAGGGAGACCACAACGGTTTCCCTCTAGAAATAATTTTGTTTAACTTTAAGAAGG
AGATATACATATGCGGGGTTCTCATCATCATCATCATCATGGTATGGCTAGCATGACTGGTGGACAGCAA
ATGGGTCGGGATCTGTACGACGATGACGATAAGGATCCGAGCTCGAGATCTGCAGATCAAACAAGTTTGT
ACAAAAAAGCAGGCTCCGCGGCCGCCCCCTTCACCATGAACTCCAACGTGGAGAACCTACCCCCGCACAT
CATCCGCCTGGTGTACAAGGAGGTGACGACACTGACCGCAGACCCACCCGATGGCATCAAGGTCTTTCCC
AACGAGGAGGACCTCACCGACCTCCAGGTCACCATCGAGGGCCCTGAGGGGACCCCATATGCTGGAGGTC
TGTTCCGCATGAAACTCCTGCTGGGGAAGGACTTCCCTGCCTCCCCACCCAAGGGCTACTTCCTGACCAA
GATCTTCCACCCGAACGTGGGCGCCAATGGCGAGATCTGCGTCAACGTGCTCAAGAGGGACTGGACGGCT
GAGCTGGGCATCCGACACGTACTGCTGACCATCAAGTGCCTGCTGATCCACCCTAACCCCGAGTCTGCAC
TCAACGAGGAGGCGGGCCGCCTGCTCTTGGAGAACTACGAGGAGTATGCGGCTCGGGCCCGTCTGCTCAC
AGAGATCCACGGGGGCGCCGGCGGGCCCAGCGGCAGGGCCGAAGCCGGTCGGGCCCTGGCCAGTGGCACT
GAAGCTTCCTCCACCGACCCTGGGGCCCCAGGGGGCCCGGGAGGGGCTGAGGGTCCCATGGCCAAGAAGC
ATGCTGGCGAGCGCGATAAGAAGCTGGCGGCCAAGAAAAAGACGGACAAGAAGCGGGCGCTGCGGCGGCT
GTAGTCGACCAAGGGTGGGCGCGCCGACCCAGCTTTCTTGTACAAAGTGGTTCGATCTGGTACCATGGAA
TTCGAAGCTTGATCCGGCTGCTAACAAAGCCCGAAAGGAAGCTGAGTTGGCTGCTGCCACCGCTGAGCAA
TAACTAGCATAACCCCTTGGGGCCTCTAAACGGGTCTTGAGGGGTTTTTTGCTGAAAGGAGGAACTATAT
CCGGATCTGGCGTAATAGCGAAGAGGCCCGCACCGATCGCCCTTCCCAACAGTTGCGCAGCCTGAATGGC
GAATGGG
[124 nt withheld, positions 1198-1321]
C
[91 nt withheld, positions 1323-1413]
A
[49 nt withheld, positions 1415-1463]
CCTTTGACGTTGGAGTCCACGTTCTTT
[37 nt withheld, positions 1491-1527]
ACCCTATCTCGGTCTATTCTTTTGATTTATAAGGGATTTTGCCGATTTCGGCCTATTGGTTAAAAAATGA
GCTGATTTAACAAAAATTTAACGCGAATTTTAACAAAATATTAACGCTTACAATTTAGGTGGCACTTTTC
GGGGAAATGTGCGCGGAACCCCTATTTGTTTATTTTTCTAAATACATTCAAATATGTATCCGCTCATGAG
ACAATAACCCTGATAAATGCTTCAATAATATTGAAAAAGGAAGAGTATGAGTATTCAACATTTCCGTGTC
GCCCTTATTCCCTTTTTTGCGGCATTTTGCCTTCCTGTTTTTGCTCACCCAGAAACGCTGGTGAAAGTAA
AAGATGCTGAAGATCAGTTGGGTGCACGAGTGGGTTACATCGAACTGGATCTCAACAGCGGTAAGATCCT
TGAGAGTTTTCGCCCCGAAGAACGTTTTCCAATGATGAGCACTTTTAAAGTTCTGCTATGTGGCGCGGTA
TTATCCCGTATTGACGCCGGGCAAGAGCAACTCGGTCGCCGCATACACTATTCTCAGAATGACTTGGTTG
AGTACTCACCAGTCACAGAAAAGCATCTTACGGATGGCATGACAGTAAGAGAATTATGCAGTGCTGCCAT
AACCATGAGTGATAACACTGCGGCCAACTTACTTCTGACAACGATCGGAGGACCGAAGGAGCTAACCGCT
TTTTTGCACAACATGGGGGATCATGTAACTCGCCTTGATCGTTGGGAACCGGAGCTGAATGAAGCCATAC
CAAACGACGAGCGTGACACCACGATGCCTGTAGCAATGGCAACAACGTTGCGCAAACTATTAACTGGCGA
ACTACTTACTCTAGCTTCCCGGCAACAATTAATAGACTGGATGGAGGCGGATAAAGTTGCAGGACCACTT
CTGCGCTCGGCCCTTCCGGCTGGCTGGTTTATTGCTGATAAATCTGGAGCCGGTGAGCGTGGGTCTCGCG
GTATCATTGCAGCACTGGGGCCAGATGGTAAGCCCTCCCGTATCGTAGTTATCTACACGACGGGGAGTCA
GGCAACTATGGATGAACGAAATAGACAGATCGCTGAGATAGGTGCCTCACTGATTAAGCATTGGTAACTG
TCAGACCAAGTTTACTCATATATACTTTAGATTGATTTAAAACTTCATTTTTAATTTAAAAGGATCTAGG
TGAAGATCCTTTTTGATAATCTCATGACCAAAATCCCTTAACGTGAGTTTTCGTTCCACTGAGCGTCAGA
CCCCGTAGAAAAGATCAAAGGATCTTCTTGAGATCCTTTTTTTCTGCGCGTAATCTGCTGCTTGCAAACA
AAAAAACCACCGCTACCAGCGGTGGTTTGTTTGCCGGATCAAGAGCTACCAACTCTTTTTCCGAAGGTAA
CTGGCTTCAGCAGAGCGCAGATACCAAATACTGTTCTTCTAGTGTAGCCGTAGTTAGGCCACCACTTCAA
GAACTCTGTAGCACCGCCTACATACCTCGCTCTGCTAATCCTGTTACCAGTGGCTGCTGCCAGTGGCGAT
AAGTCGTGTCTTACCGGGTTGGACTCAAGACGATAGTTACCGGATAAGGCGCAGCGGTCGGGCTGAACGG
GGGGTTCGTGCACACAGCCCAGCTTGGAGCGAACGACCTACACCGAACTGAGATACCTACAGCGTGAGCT
ATGAGAAAGCGCCACGCTTCCCGAAGGGAGAAAGGCGGACAGGTATCCGGTAAGCGGCAGGGTCGGAACA
GGAGAGCGCACGAGGGAGCTTCCAGGGGGAAACGCCTGGTATCTTTATAGTCCTGTCGGGTTTCGCCACC
TCTGACTTGAGCGTCGATTTTTGTGATGCTCGTCAGGGGGGCGGAGCCTATGGAAAAACGCCAGCAACGC
GGCCTTTTTACGGTTCCTGGCCTTTTGCTGGCCTTTTGCTCACATGTTCTTTCCTGCGTTATCCCCTGAT
TCTGTGGATAACCGTATTACCGCCTTTGAGTGAGCTGATACCGCTCGCCGCAGCCGAACGACCGAGCGCA
GCGAGTCAGTGAGCGAGGAAGCGGAAGAGCGCCCAATACGCAAACCGCCTCTCCCCGCGCGTTGGCCGAT
TCATTAATGCAGGATCTCGATCCCGCGAAAT
