>Addgene plasmid #15807 | pDEST17-UbE2S | depositor partial sequence | sequence record 8358 | Author sequence
ATGAACTCCAACGTGGAGAACCTACCCCCGCACATCATCCGCCTGGTGTACAAGGAGGTGACGACACTGA
CCGCAGACCCACCCGATGGCATCAAGGTCTTTCCCAACGAGGAGGACCTCACCGACCTCCAGGTCACCAT
CGAGGGCCCTGAGGGGACCCCATATGCTGGAGGTCTGTTCCGCATGAAACTCCTGCTGGGGAAGGACTTC
CCTGCCTCCCCACCCAAGGGCTACTTCCTGACCAAGATCTTCCACCCGAACGTGGGCGCCAATGGCGAGA
TCTGCGTCAACGTGCTCAAGAGGGACTGGACGGCTGAGCTGGGCATCCGACACGTACTGCTGACCATCAA
GTGCCTGCTGATCCACCCTAACCCCGAGTCTGCACTCAACGAGGAGGCGGGCCGCCTGCTCTTGGAGAAC
TACGAGGAGTATGCGGCTCGGGCCCGTCTGCTCACAGAGATCCACGGGGGCGCCGGCGGGCCCAGCGGCA
GGGCCGAAGCCGGTCGGGCCCTGGCCAGTGGCACTGAAGCTTCCTCCACCGACCCTGGGGCCCCAGGGGG
CCCGGGAGGGGCTGAGGGTCCCATGGCCAAGAAGCATGCTGGCGAGCGCGATAAGAAGCTGGCGGCCAAG
AAAAAGACGGACAAGAAGCGGGCGCTGCGGCGGCTGTAG
