>Addgene plasmid #15807 | pDEST17-UbE2S | addgene partial sequence | sequence record 22258 | T7 5'-TAATACGACTCACTATAGGG-3'
TGTTTAACTTTAAGAAGGAGATATACATATGCGGGGTTCTCATCATCATCATCATCATGGTATGGCTAGC
ATGACTGGTGGACAGCAAATGGGTCGGGATCTGTACGACGATGACGATAAGGATCCGAGCTCGAGATCTG
CAGATCAAACAAGTTTGTACAAAAAAGCAGGCTCCGCGGCCGCCCCCTTCACCATGAACTCCAACGTGGA
GAACCTACCCCCGCACATCATCCGCCTGGTGTACAAGGAGGTGACGACACTGACCGCAGACCCACCCGAT
GGCATCAAGGTCTTTCCCAACGAGGAGGACCTCACCGACCTCCAGGTCACCATCGAGGGCCCTGAGGGGA
CCCCATATGCTGGAGGTCTGTTCCGCATGAAACTCCTGCTGGGGAAGGACTTCCCTGCCTCCCCACCCAA
GGGCTACTTCCTGACCAAGATCTTCCACCCGAACGTGGGCGCCAATGGCGAGATCTGCGTCAACGTGCTC
AAGAGGGACTGGACGGCTGAGCTGGGCATCCGACACGTACTGCTGACCATCAAGTGCCTGCTGATCCACC
CTAACCCCGAGTCTGCACTCAACGAGGAGGCGGGCCGCCTGCTCTTGGAGAACTACGAGGAGTATGCGGC
TCGGGCCCGTCTGCTCACAGAGATCCACGGGGGCGCCGGCG
